Addgene plasmid #82400: p5E-elavl3
Purpose: Gateway-compatible zebrafish elavl3 promoter
Depositing lab: Judith Eisen. Depositing organization: University of Oregon. Publication: A MultiSite Gateway Toolkit for Rapid Cloning of Vertebrate Expression Constructs with Diverse Research Applications. Fowler DK, Stewart S, Seredick S, Eisen JS, Stankunas K, Washbourne P. PLoS One. 2016 Aug 8;11(8):e0159277. doi: 10.1371/journal.pone.0159277. eCollection 2016. PONE-D-16-19476 PubMed 27500400.
Backbone
  Vector backbone: pDONRP4-P1r
Growth in bacteria
  Bacterial resistance: Kanamycin, 50 μg/mL
  Growth temperature: 37°C
  Growth strain: DH5alpha
  Copy number: High Copy
Gene/Insert
  Gene/Insert name: elavl3 promoter (alt name: huC promoter)
  Species: D. rerio (zebrafish)
Resource information
  A portion of this plasmid was derived from a plasmid made by: Joe Fetcho, Cornell
Terms and licenses: Academic/Nonprofit Terms; Industry Terms: Not Available to Industry
How to cite: p5E-elavl3 was a gift from Judith Eisen (Addgene plasmid # 82400 ; http://n2t.net/addgene:82400 ; RRID:Addgene_82400)
