[The description below was written by a language model from this plasmid's Addgene catalogue record and pLannotate feature annotations shown in this document.]
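Description:
p5E-elavl3 is a 5′ entry clone for MultiSite Gateway cloning, built in the pDONR P4-P1r donor backbone and carrying the zebrafish (D. rerio) elavl3 promoter, also known as the huC promoter. It is a bacterial cloning plasmid of about 11.5 kb rather than an expression vector in its own right. It replicates in E. coli from a high-copy ColE1/pUC-type origin and is selected with kanamycin through an aminoglycoside phosphotransferase (KanR) gene. rrnB T1 and T2 terminators lie upstream of the recombination cassette, where they insulate the insert from read-through transcription originating in the backbone.

The promoter fragment is not annotated as a named feature, but it evidently occupies the large, mostly unannotated region of roughly 8.7 kb between the two Gateway recombination sites. The upstream site is called as an attL1 fragment overlapping an attB4 core, which is consistent with the attL4 site expected in a 5′ entry clone, and the downstream site is annotated as attR1. Just inside these sites are T7 and T3 promoters and pBluescript polylinker fragments, which suggests the promoter was transferred from a pBluescript-type plasmid; the record notes that part of the construct derives from an earlier plasmid. The short lacI, lacZα and yeast ADH1 promoter hits are small fragments and probably incidental matches.

In an LR reaction, this clone is combined with a middle entry clone carrying a coding sequence, a 3′ entry clone and a destination vector, which places the chosen gene under elavl3 regulatory control. The elavl3/huC promoter is widely used to drive pan-neuronal expression in zebrafish. The plasmid belongs to a toolkit for rapid modular assembly of vertebrate expression constructs.
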