Features (pLannotate 1.2.2; 16 found; start..end, strand, type, name):
    121..213     +  CDS            lacI (fragment): lac repressor; lacI; The lac repressor binds to the lac operator to inhibit transcription in E. coli. This inhibition can be relieved by adding lactose or isopropyl-β-D-thiogalactopyranoside (IPTG).
    268..295     -  terminator     rrnB T2 terminator: transcription terminator T2 from the E. coli rrnB gene
    427..470     +  terminator     rrnB T1 terminator: Escherichia coli rrnB; transcription terminator T1 from the E. coli rrnB gene
    517..553     -  CDS            lacZα (fragment): LacZα fragment of β-galactosidase; lacZ fragment
    592..677     +  protein_bind   attL1 (fragment): mutant version of attL; recombination site for the Gateway® LR reaction LR Clonase™
    668..688     +  protein_bind   attB4: mutant version of attB; core recombination site for the Gateway® BP reaction BP Clonase™
    690..708     +  promoter       T7 promoter: promoter for bacteriophage T7 RNA polymerase
    717..738     -  misc_feature   MCS (fragment): pBluescript multiple cloning site
    744..762     -  misc_feature   MCS (fragment): pBluescript multiple cloning site
   3785..3804    +  promoter       ADH1 promoter (fragment): S. cerevisiae ADH1; promoter for alcohol dehydrogenase 1
   9515..9607    -  misc_feature   MCS (fragment): pBluescript multiple cloning site
   9620..9638    -  promoter       T3 promoter: promoter for bacteriophage T3 RNA polymerase
   9639..9762    +  protein_bind   attR1: mutant version of attR; recombination site for the Gateway® LR reaction LR Clonase™
   9835..9853    -  promoter       T7 promoter: promoter for bacteriophage T7 RNA polymerase
   9987..10796   +  CDS            KanR: aminoglycoside phosphotransferase; aph(3')-Ia; confers resistance to kanamycin in bacteria or G418 (Geneticin®) in eukaryotes
  10943..11531   +  rep_origin     ori: high-copy-number ColE1/pMB1/pBR322/pUC origin of replication
>Addgene plasmid #82400 | p5E-elavl3 | addgene full sequence | sequence record 165352
CTTTCCTGCGTTATCCCCTGATTCTGTGGATAACCGTATTACCGCCTTTGAGTGAGCTGATACCGCTCGC
CGCAGCCGAACGACCGAGCGCAGCGAGTCAGTGAGCGAGGAAGCGGAAGAGCGCCCAATACGCAAACCGC
CTCTCCCCGCGCGTTGGCCGATTCATTAATGCAGCTGGCACGACAGGTTTCCCGACTGGAAAGCGGGCAG
TGAGCGCAACGCAATTAATACGCGTACCGCTAGCCAGGAAGAGTTTGTAGAAACGCAAAAAGGCCATCCG
TCAGGATGGCCTTCTGCTTAGTTTGATGCCTGGCAGTTTATGGCGGGCGTCCTGCCCGCCACCCTCCGGG
CCGTTGCTTCACAACGTTCAAATCCGCTCCCGGCGGATTTGTCCTACTCAGGAGAGCGTTCACCGACAAA
CAACAGATAAAACGAAAGGCCCAGTCTTCCGACTGAGCCTTTCGTTTTATTTGATGCCTGGCAGTTCCCT
ACTCTCGCGTTAACGCTAGCATGGATGTTTTCCCAGTCACGACGTTGTAAAACGACGGCCAGTCTTAAGC
TCGGGCCCGCGTTAACGCTACCATGGAGCTCCAAATAATGATTTTATTTTGACTGATAGTGACCTGTTCG
TTGCAACAAATTGATAAGCAATGCTTTTTTATAATGCCAACTTTGTATAGAAAAGTTGGTAATACGACTC
ACTATAGGGCGAATTGGGTACCGGGCCCCCCCTCGAGGGCCGCGTACCGGGCCCCCCCTCGAAATTCACT
AATTTGAATTTAAATGCATTATCTTTCTATTCCTAAAGACCTTGGGTGACCAAAATCTTATTTTAATAAA
TAAAACTGTTTATTAAAACTTTTTTGTTTCAAAGAACCATATGTATAGTGAAATTTATAAAAATATCAAT
TTTTAAAAAGCTGGTGTACTCATTTATGTTATGAACTCTAAAACCATATACTGACTGCAAGTGATGATGT
ATAGAGTGATGTTTACGAGTAAACATATTTAGTTGTATACATCCTACTGAGCACATTTTGATGTATGAAA
TAACATTACAAGCTTTATCCAAATTAAGCCATTTTAAAACACTGCCAATTGAAAATACAAATCCTGGAAA
AAATCGTCTTTAGCGCAGTCATTTGAGCCATCCTAATCCGTTACCTCAGACCATAATAAGAAGGGATAAC
ACTAGCTGTAGCAATGGAACACATCTGTTTCACACAATCATATCTCCTGCGCCGGTGCTAAGCAGATTCA
GCGTGATCATAACATGCTTTCCACTCATAAATGTAAATTTACAATTTGCACATGTAAAACAGACACTTTT
GAGATATTGGATAAAAAAACAAGAGTATATTGCTTAGTTTCATCCACCAGTCATCCCCACAGCGTTTGGA
AGGCCATAAAAAGTGTCTAAAATCAATGATCATTGAAAGAGCACAAGAGAGACTCTTACGCTGTAATGCC
ACTGGGGACAAAAGTGACAGTCTCTTAATGGGCTCTTCTGGAGGGGCTCCTGAACATTAAAAATTATCAG
CGAAATTACCGAAAGAGCTTCAAGCAACTGGCATGCTTGATCCTCTGCGTCGGGGCGGTGAATAGGTGCT
TCAGATGCCCTCTTACCCACGGGCTGGATTCAGCTGCCCCGCTACCAGCGGAGACCCCCTAATGAGCCTC
TGCAATTAAGTTTATTCATGTTAAGTGTGAACGGGGTGCGTGCGGAACTGTGGGCAGCTAACAGACCTGG
GTTCTTTGTGCCACAAGTGCTGCCTTTATTCGGCTCACAAAGCAGAAAACAACACCCGCACCTATAATGG
CGCCCTCGGCTGGGTCTAAGAAACGTGGCGAGTTGACAGAGCAGAGTGGGCGGGGTTAAGACAGACTGAC
AGCGGGACCCATCTCCATCCTCTTATTAACGCTTAACGAGTGCCTTCCTCATGCAATATTCATCGCCACT
AATATCATCCAAGCTCTGAGCTGAGCTGGCCACTTATGTAAGGCAATTATGTAAAATATCAGACAGGGCC
CACACTCAGAATCTGACTGGGGTAGAGACGCGGGACGAGAACCGAGAGCAAGAACTGAAAGTGAAAGTGA
CCACTAAAGGGAGGAGAGGACAGAGGGGCAGGATGTGTCAAGATTACCAGAGAACACTTGGCCAGAAATG
CGCAACCATTGGAGCTCTCCGGATTACCCAAAGGTTAACGAGTTTGAACGCCTCTGCCCACTCGCCCATC
TCTGATGGTTTCCCAAGAACTCCTCAAGCAAAATATATATAATTGTGTGTATTATGCACAGACACGAGAA
AATGCTGTTTTTCTGATCTGCATTACAGCACATTTGCCCGCCAACGACAATACCACCCACTCGGTACCTC
GCTGACTCCTGATGCCTGATACCTGCGCGGTGACTGTCTACAATCTGCATAATCAAGAGAAGTTGTGTTG
AAGACGAGCGCCACACAACCGTTTCCACAAGGTCACCCAAGGCCGGTGCAGATGTAGGTGAGGTCTCCAT
AAACAGACTGAAATAAACACATCCTCCGCTGGGAACAACAACCCCCTCACGCCTCATGCATTTCCATAAG
CCTACATGCATCTCTTCCAACTTATGGAGACTCGCACCTACCAACATCCGCACAACAAAGATATACAGAG
CGCGCTCCCTCAGGTCAAGGCCCTGTGGGGGTCTGTGCAGAAATAGGTCATTTGTCACACATCAAGTCCT
GGGGCAGGAGATGCATTATAGATGAGACCAAACAGCCTGTCTCGGTGAGCTCTACCCACTCCCTGAGACT
AGAAATGGGGGAAGGGAGCTTGAGATAACAACCGCTGCAATCACTGTGTCGATGTTTAATATCAGCACCA
ACCGGGAACAATAAGGAGATGGGTGCATTCATGTTCACATCTTACCAGTCAAGTATCATCGAACCGGCTT
GATAACCACACCTCGTGTAATAGCTGAGCAGATAGTTGTCATTTTAAAGCGTTGGCCTTTGTCGATTATG
TAATGCGCACATTCAACACATGGTAATATAGAAACGGTTATGTCGAGGTTGTTTTGTCCAGAGATGACCT
TCACACAGTTACAGCCGCTCTGCATCCACACAAATGGAGGACTTAATCGTGGACTGCATTCTTAGAAATG
ATCTACAAAGACAAATAATGTGAAATCAAGAAAGGACAAAATTTAAGTAAGGGGATGAGGGAGAGAGAGA
ACGAGGGGCAAGGAGAAAGCATGGCTCCTGTCTTTTTCTGCACCCATCTGTTCGGAGTGCAGGTGGAGCT
CTATTCACTCAGCTCTGCATGTGTGTTTGGGGGGGGCAGGAAGAAAGGGAGGGCAAAAGGAAGAGTGGAG
AGATGGTGGGGGCTGGAGGGATGGGGGGTTCTCGGTGATCTCTCCTGAAGGGGATAATGGGAGAGCAGCG
CTTTGCAATGGCTGCCATGTAGTACCCTCCCTGCACAATTAGCCAATCAGCAGCAAGCTCTGCCAGCCAG
AAGGACACATAAAAGAAGAACATTGCAGCAGAGGCACAGAAGGAGCCTGCGAGGAGCTGGGAAATACACA
CACAACAGCAGAACCACAACACCCTCCCCTGGACACACCCTACTGGGGATCACTGCTTTTCTTTTTTTCT
GAACCATCGCCCACGCCACACGGAGAGAAATCTCTCTCTCATCATCATCCTGAAGAAAACCCCCTTATCC
TCATTTTCACACTGCTGAGGAAAACCTACAATCGCACGGGCTGAGATTTCCTGGCGAAGACTGTCCTTTT
TCCTTTTTCTTTTTTTTTCTTTTCCTTTGGAAACTGACATTTGCATTTCTCCATTCCAAGCCACGGCGTA
ATAATATCTGCAATCCAGCCTGAAGACCTGCAAATCGAAGGACCTAGATCACTATCATCTTTGTACGTCA
AGAGTTACTGTACGTATAACCTTTCTTTCTTTTGCTCTGACCAATATGAAACACTAAAATCGATTCGAGC
AGCCTCTCAGCATCAATTACAGTGCGTGAAAAACATTCAAATAGAGGCAGCAAATATTACATGTGAAAAT
ACAGGCTGGCTAAATCCAAGCTAATTTAGAAATGTGGTCAAAACGCATACTGGCACGTCTAATCGCGGAT
TCAGTAAACAAGATTAACGATTAGCCCAGTGTATAAGTCATATGATACAGGCATGCGCGAGAGCATCGCT
ACACCCGAGCTGGCTTCATTTTCGGAGGAAAATCAAAACATTGCTTTCTCCTGCCGTGCGAACCATTCGT
CATAAACCGTAATACGCAACATACATTTATTACTACATCCGTTAATTAGCGATAATTAGCCGTTATTAAC
AAAGAGCGCTGAGGAATTCCTCTCAAATAGCGGAGGTGCGGCGGAGGCAGAGGGGCGTAAAAGGGCACAT
GCGTGCCTGGCTCAAAAAAGGATGCTCCAGACTGAAACTCAGAGACAAAACACGATGCCTCGGAGGCTGA
GAGCCCATCGAGAGGAAAGGCAAAGAAAAGGGTCGAGTCACTCAGAGGGGGAGGGGAGATATTGTGCATC
CATTGGTTTGAATTGAAGCAGGCAGAATAAAAATCCTTGCGATTATGCTTCGTGAGAGATCGCGAGAGAG
GAAAAGGCTAAATGCCACGTATGCAAATGGATAAATGTCATCTATTTCTTCGCGAGTAGACATTTTGTGG
ACAACGAGAGTGTAAATAAGCGATATGAGGGGAATACAAAGGCCTTGAGGGAAAGCGTTTTGGGCGTGTC
TTGTCGAAAAGAAGACAGCGATGGCACGCGCTCAGAACCACCATCTTCACGTAGATAATCCGCGTGAAAA
CAATAACAAAACTGCTCATTTTAACACGAGCAGGTGTTTGAAACCACCCAAAAAAGATTGTCTAAAATAT
TAAGATTAATTAATGACGTTTAAATGTCCAGGCCTGATATAAATGAAGCGTGTAGTAAGAGTAATCGCCT
TTGTTTCTTTTCAGAGATACGTTTTCAGAGATTCAGGGAATTATATCTTCAATAAAATAATGTTTGATTT
CATTATTTTAAAGCTTTTTAAGAAGTAAAAATACACATTATTCATTTACATTTTATTTTATTTAAAGGCC
TATGGTCTTGAAAATAATAAGTGGAATATATAGGCTATATATTCGTCTAAGGACAGCCGGTGTTATTTTA
TAGTGACCTCAGACAAAAGCCGAGACAAAACGAGGCGCTTGCCTTTCATTTTAATCCTTAATAGACGGTG
TGATGAATGAATGAATGAATGAATAAATGAATGAATGACGGGCCCTTCGGCATGTTGTTCCGCAGTCCTC
CGTGAGCACGAGTCTCTACCGCAGTGCCAAGCACATAAAACCGTTGAGTCAGATAACCTTCTCCAGGCGC
GTATACACAATTCAAGGACAAGCACATCACAACTATACACAACACAACACAACCGCCTAAACGCACGAGC
TCATCAATCGCAATTTAAAGGCATGTCAGTCAAAGAAAAAGGCGGCGTTATTTAAAACCAATGTTCAACA
ATATTTGTATGCTGACTAGCCCGGGCGCGCACGCTATAAGATCACAAGGCCTTGTTTTTTCCCTTTATTC
AAAATATCATTAATTATTACAGGTCATAAAACAAAACAATGCAAATTACAATGATTTAAAGACTATTGAT
TTAACAATAATCAGTTAATTATAGAATAATATTATAATATTTTACATACAAATGAAAGATGACATTATTT
GATGACATTGTAATTAAAATATATGCAATATATTTTTACGTTTTTATTAATTAGGCTATTACTATTATTA
TAATTATCATTATTTTTATTATTATTATTATTATTAAATAGTCTTGCGAAATAAGAGTGAAGGCAGTTGC
AATGTTCATTGTTCCCGGAGAGTCCCGCAGCCTCTGGCCTCAACACAAAGCGCTACTGTTTACATTAATA
TTCATAGTGCTGCCATGGTCTCTGTAGAGGAGGAACGGGTGGCTCTTTTGTTCGCTAGTGTCAATACGTT
TATTCAGCAAAAAGCAGCTCGGATTTGTGAATGCCCAACAAGCACACGCGCACTCCAATCAAAGGACGAG
AGGATAACGATTTTAAACGATTCGCAAACGTGTTTATTTGTAAAGACGACATCAAGAGCTTAATGTCCAC
TTGAAAAGAAATAAATATGCCCGCGGCGCCAAGGATATTTTGAATGTAGTCGTTCATGGTGAGCCACTCC
CGAATTCAGCACTCTGGAGAGCGACCAAAGAGGAATAGCGGAATAGCAACTACTTGAGCCATTTCTCTCC
GTTTGATGGCGTTCATGATTAAAAATATAATCACGTGATTTTTTATACATATATAAATATATACATAAAG
TAACGCTTTCCTTTTGAGAATACATAAATATTTATTCGCGTGATAAATCAATGATCTTATATTTATTTGC
ACGACCGAAATTAGCCAAATTCACCAATTAAAAAAAAAATAAGCCAACAAAAAAGAAGGGTTTATCCGTT
CAGTTTTGACTTGTGTCCTGTTGTTTTACAGCTGCCACTGTGATCCCTTAAGCTGCAGTGAGAGTGTGGC
TAATGCCTTTTGTTTAAGATAATCCTGTAATCTGTTACCGAAACGGCCTATTGACAAGCCGGCATTCACA
TTTCAGTCAGGAGGCCCGTCCAGACATGTACATTTATGAATTACGAATGATAAAATTAAGATCTGCATTA
GGCGTCAGAAATGTCACGAACACCCATTCATTTCCCACAGCCAATAATGGATCATGCTGGGAAGCGCTAT
CCTCGCAGTCTCAAAATTAATGTTGACATGTTGCGTAGAGCTACAGATTAGATCAGCCATATGCTTTATG
TGTTTACCTCAGCGGATCTTCAGCAAGATGTGTTTATTTTAAGAAAATGGCTTCCTCGCTGCCTGCACAG
GGGCATTAAGGAAGTGACGTGAGCGTCCTCACAGTCAAATTACTTTATCTCATGCTGCTTTCAGGCCTCT
GCTTATTTTATTATTATTATTTTAAATTAGGGGGAATCACGGTGGCGTTGTGGGTAGGGTAGCGCGATCA
CCTTACAGCAAGAAGGTCGCTGGTTCGAGCTCTGGCTGGGTCAGTTGGCATTTCTGTGTGGAGTTTAAAT
TGAATTGAAATTGAATAAACTAAATTGGCCCTAGTGTATGTGTGTGAATGTAAGTGTGCATGGGTGTTTC
CCAGTGTTGGGTTTGACTGGAAGAGCATCCGCTTCGTAAAACATATGCTGGATAAGTTGGCGGTTCATTT
CACTGTGGTGACCGCTGATTAATAAAGGGACTAAGCTGAAAATGAAATGAATTAATACATTTTAAATGAG
CTTTTGCTGACATGTTTATGATTACAAATAGTGAAATTGTATGTTAATTTACGATAAGTGCATTGTTCTA
AATTCATTTTTATGTAGCAGCTGGTTTTTCTTCCATTTGTGTCATTCAACAGAACATTTTTCTAAAAAAG
TGAACTTAAATTTTCTCCTCCCTCTGACAAGGCTTGATGGTAATTTCAGCCGACTCTAATTACAGACTCA
CTAAAAGGAATCGGTGCAGTCATTTATCTTTATCAGCGCGCTGGTGGGAAGGTAATAGGTTTTGCTTATG
AGTTGTTTGCGTGCGAGTCTGGGTCCTTGTGTAGGCGATGCTGATGCACTGCATTAAATATTGAGGGAGA
AGTCGCTCAAAAATAGCAAAGTACAGGCTGGGGCAGGAACGTCAAAGCCCGCTCAGTGGCCACGTTTCTT
GTTTCGTAAGTCCTATTTTTAATAGCGATAATTCAGGCTCAGTAGAAGGAACTCCAGCACTATAAGCAGT
CTCTCGCCTGTCTCGGCGAGTTATGTATTTTGGGATGAAGTGCTCTTCCACCTCTACCTCTGCTGTGCTG
GCGCCAGTATCTGGGCTGTAAGATAGTGTACGTGTCAGTCTGTGTGGCCGAAGAGCCTGTGTGTTGTGTA
ACTCACTACATTCGTCGCTGTGGATGGCTGACTTGCCATGGGGAGGTTTACTTCAGTTCACGAATCACAT
TCGCCACGATCTTGTCACTTTGTGTCAAGACTCGCTCTCTGTGTGTCAACAGCTCTGCTGTTTGAGGTTG
AAATTCTGAACTTGAGATATATCCCAGGATATATTAGGGCTACTGCCAACGGAAAAAGCAAATGGTGCCA
TGGCCATTTGATTGATCAAACAAACACCCTTTTGCTTGGGTGACAGTGAAATGTCAGATCCATGTTTGTA
CTGCTTTAATAACTTGCCTCTCTGAGCTTTCTCCTTGTCAGTGTCAATTTGCCTGAGATATAAATTCCGG
TTGCCCCGAAAGCTTATTTTATTAAAAAAAAGCTAACATGCACTCATACAACGTGCGCACATACATGTGA
GGCTTGCTAAAAGTCAAGAAGCAAGCCAATAGCAAGAGTCGTCAGACTGCTGTTACCTGGGCAACCTGGT
TAGAGGTAAGGCTCAAGGCAAGAATAAATCATTCCACTGAAGAGACACAGCGTTACAGCGAGATGAGAGC
AAGAGGCGATAGTGAAGGGAGAACAAAAGAACAGCCTACCCACACTAGTGCAGATCTACCTGTTTGAGCT
ACTGATTGTTCAGTTTGATTAGATATCAGACAATTCTGCTATCTCCAATTGCATTGCTGCATGAATTCCT
AGAAATCATTTTAATCACCAAAAACTAGTAGGGACACTTGTGGCGTATATGATTCTGCCTGTTGATTGTG
GGGATCCAACAGAAAGATCATGAATGCATTGTTAATTAAGTCGGTGAGACACCCTGTTCCACCCTAGGGG
CCGTTCTGGGGAAAGAGTGCTTTCAGTCAGCTAAAGATGACTAATATGTGAACATATATTACTACACATG
CCAATTTGTACATTCTGGATAGTTACCAGCCCTGGGAAAACATCGAAAAAAATAAATCAACATAGATAAA
ATTGGCAAATCCCTTCTGGTACGATGCAGAGTGCTTGCTCTGAGAACTTGTGCATTGTGACAGAAAGCGA
CCGTTAAAAACTGAAAGTAGCATCTACAACCTGCATACATCTGTTCTTTGAAAATCCCCTGTAGGCCAAA
TTAAGCATCACGCTGTGCTCCACAGCAACACGGATGAACCGAAAACCCAGACACAAACGCACACACTTTT
CACATAAACAAGGTTTAGTTATGCTAGCTATGCTTTTTCGTCCTCCCTTTGTCATCAGCGGCGAGTGACG
TAACACAGTTTGACCCTGGACAGCGTAAAGGGGGGGTTGGGAATGAGTGAAAGGACTGTGACATCTGCAG
GGCCAGGGGCTGATGGAGAGAGCTGAAGTGAGGGAGGTCAGAGGAGGAGGAAGGGTGGGATATTGTCCTC
CTCAGGCCCTATCCCTCTCAGACGCATTGATTTTTAACCTCTCAGCGAGAATGCCAAGCATTACACCCCT
CAAATTATGGTTCCTCACCCAACCTGTTATATTTTCCACCTGCAGATAATTAGCACCATTGAAACTCGAG
GTCGACGGTATCGATAAGCTTGATATCGAATTCCTGCAGCCCGGGGGATCCACTAGTTCTAGAGCGGCCG
CCACCGCGGTGGAGCTCCAGCTTTTGTTCCCTTTAGTGAGGGTTAATTCAAGTTTGTACAAAAAAGTTGA
ACGAGAAACGTAAAATGATATAAATATCAATATATTAAATTAGATTTTGCATAAAAAACAGACTACATAA
TACTGTAAAACACAACATATGCAGTCACTATGAACCAACTACTTAGATGGTATTAGTGACCTGTAGAATT
CGAGCTCTAGAGCTGCAGGGCGGCCGCGATATCCCCTATAGTGAGTCGTATTACATGGTCATAGCTGTTT
CCTGGCAGCTCTGGCCCGTGTCTCAAAATCTCTGATGTTACATTGCACAAGATAAAAATATATCATCATG
AACAATAAAACTGTCTGCTTACATAAACAGTAATACAAGGGGTGTTATGAGCCATATTCAACGGGAAACG
TCGAGGCCGCGATTAAATTCCAACATGGATGCTGATTTATATGGGTATAAATGGGCTCGCGATAATGTCG
GGCAATCAGGTGCGACAATCTATCGCTTGTATGGGAAGCCCGATGCGCCAGAGTTGTTTCTGAAACATGG
CAAAGGTAGCGTTGCCAATGATGTTACAGATGAGATGGTCAGACTAAACTGGCTGACGGAATTTATGCCT
CTTCCGACCATCAAGCATTTTATCCGTACTCCTGATGATGCATGGTTACTCACCACTGCGATCCCCGGAA
AAACAGCATTCCAGGTATTAGAAGAATATCCTGATTCAGGTGAAAATATTGTTGATGCGCTGGCAGTGTT
CCTGCGCCGGTTGCATTCGATTCCTGTTTGTAATTGTCCTTTTAACAGCGATCGCGTATTTCGTCTCGCT
CAGGCGCAATCACGAATGAATAACGGTTTGGTTGATGCGAGTGATTTTGATGACGAGCGTAATGGCTGGC
CTGTTGAACAAGTCTGGAAAGAAATGCATAAACTTTTGCCATTCTCACCGGATTCAGTCGTCACTCATGG
TGATTTCTCACTTGATAACCTTATTTTTGACGAGGGGAAATTAATAGGTTGTATTGATGTTGGACGAGTC
GGAATCGCAGACCGATACCAGGATCTTGCCATCCTATGGAACTGCCTCGGTGAGTTTTCTCCTTCATTAC
AGAAACGGCTTTTTCAAAAATATGGTATTGATAATCCTGATATGAATAAATTGCAGTTTCATTTGATGCT
CGATGAGTTTTTCTAATCAGAATTGGTTAATTGGTTGTAACACTGGCAGAGCATTACGCTGACTTGACGG
GACGGCGCAAGCTCATGACCAAAATCCCTTAACGTGAGTTACGCGTCGTTCCACTGAGCGTCAGACCCCG
TAGAAAAGATCAAAGGATCTTCTTGAGATCCTTTTTTTCTGCGCGTAATCTGCTGCTTGCAAACAAAAAA
ACCACCGCTACCAGCGGTGGTTTGTTTGCCGGATCAAGAGCTACCAACTCTTTTTCCGAAGGTAACTGGC
TTCAGCAGAGCGCAGATACCAAATACTGTCCTTCTAGTGTAGCCGTAGTTAGGCCACCACTTCAAGAACT
CTGTAGCACCGCCTACATACCTCGCTCTGCTAATCCTGTTACCAGTGGCTGCTGCCAGTGGCGATAAGTC
GTGTCTTACCGGGTTGGACTCAAGACGATAGTTACCGGATAAGGCGCAGCGGTCGGGCTGAACGGGGGGT
TCGTGCACACAGCCCAGCTTGGAGCGAACGACCTACACCGAACTGAGATACCTACAGCGTGAGCATTGAG
AAAGCGCCACGCTTCCCGAAGGGAGAAAGGCGGACAGGTATCCGGTAAGCGGCAGGGTCGGAACAGGAGA
GCGCACGAGGGAGCTTCCAGGGGGAAACGCCTGGTATCTTTATAGTCCTGTCGGGTTTCGCCACCTCTGA
CTTGAGCGTCGATTTTTGTGATGCTCGTCAGGGGGGCGGAGCCTATGGAAAAACGCCAGCAAC
