>Addgene plasmid #82400 | p5E-elavl3 | addgene partial sequence | sequence record 164795 | M13-F20 5'-TGTAAAACGACGGCCAGT-3'
TGGAGCTCCAAATAATGATTTTATTTTGACTGATAGTGACCTGTTCGTTGCAACAAATTGATAAGCAATG
CTTTTTTATAATGCCAACTTTGTATAGAAAAGTTGGTAATACGACTCACTATAGGGCGAATTGGGTACCG
GGCCCCCCCTCGAGGGCCGCGTACCGGGCCCCCCCTCGAAATTCACTAATTTGAATTTAAATGCATTATC
TTTCTATTCCTAAAGACCTTGGGTGACCAAAATCTTATTTTAATAAATAAAACTGTTTATTAAAACTTTT
TTGTTTCAAAGAACCATATGTATAGTGAAATTTATAAAAATATCAATTTTTAAAAAGCTGGTGTACTCAT
TTATGTTATGAACTCTAAAACCATATACTGACTGCAAGTGATGATGTATAGAGTGATGTTTACGAGTAAA
CATATTTAGTTGTATACATCCTACTGAGCACATTTTGATGTATGAAATAACATTACAAGCTTTATCCAAA
TTAAGCCATTTTAAAACACTGCCAATTGAAAATACAAATCCTGGAAAAAATCGTCTTTAGCGCAGTCATT
TGAGCCATCCTAATCCGTTACCTCAGACCATAATAAGAAGGGATAACACTAGCTGTAGCAATGGAACACA
TCTGTTTCACACAATCATATCTCCTGCGCCGGTGCTAAGCAGATTCAGCGTGATCATAACATGCTTTCCA
CTCATAAATGTAAATTTACAATTTGCACATGTAAAACAGACACTTTTGAGATATTGGATAAAAAAACAAG
AGTATATTGCTTAGTTTCATCCACCAGTCATCCCCACAGCGTTTGGAAGGCCATAAAAAGTGTCTAAAAT
CAATGATCATTGAAAGAGCACAAGAGAGACTCTTACGCTGTAATGCCACTGGGGACAAAAGTGACAGTCT
CTTAATGGGCTCTTCTGGAGGGGCTCCTGAACATTAAAAATTATCAGCGAAATTACCGAAAGAGCTTCAA
GCAACTGGCATGCTTGA
