>Addgene plasmid #82400 | p5E-elavl3 | addgene partial sequence | sequence record 164797 | M13-Rev 5'-CAGGAAACAGCTATGACC-3'
CGCGGCCGCCCTGCAGCTCTAGAGCTCGAATTCTACAGGTCACTAATACCATCTAAGTAGTTGGTTCATA
GTGACTGCATATGTTGTGTTTTACAGTATTATGTAGTCTGTTTTTTATGCAAAATCTAATTTAATATATT
GATATTTATATCATTTTACGTTTCTCGTTCAACTTTTTTGTACAAACTTGAATTAACCCTCACTAAAGGG
AACAAAAGCTGGAGCTCCACCGCGGTGGCGGCCGCTCTAGAACTAGTGGATCCCCCGGGCTGCAGGAATT
CGATATCAAGCTTATCGATACCGTCGACCTCGAGTTTCAATGGTGCTAATTATCTGCAGGTGGAAAATAT
AACAGGTTGGGTGAGGAACCATAATTTGAGGGGTGTAATGCTTGGCATTCTCGCTGAGAGGTTAAAAATC
AATGCGTCTGAGAGGGATAGGGCCTGAGGAGGACAATATCCCACCCTTCCTCCTCCTCTGACCTCCCTCA
CTTCAGCTCTCTCCATCAGCCCCTGGCCCTGCAGATGTCACAGTCCTTTCACTCATTCCCAACCCCCCCT
TTACGCTGTCCAGGGTCAAACTGTGTTACGTCACTCGCCGCTGATGACAAAGGGAGGACGAAAAAGCATA
GCTAGCATAACTAAACCTTGTTTATGTGAAAAGTGTGTGCGTTTGTGTCTGGGTTTTCGGTTCATCCGTG
TTGCTGTGGAGCACAGCGTGATGCTTAATTTGGCCTACAGGGGATTTTCAAAGAACAGATGTATGCAGGT
TGTAGATGCTACTTTCAGTTTTTAACGGTCGCTTTCTGTCACAATGCACAAGTTCTCAGAGCAAGCACTC
TGCATCGTACCAGAAGGGATTTGCCAATTTTATCTATGTTGATTTATTTTTTTCGATGTTTTCCCAGGGC
TGGTAACTATCCAGAATGTACAAATTGGCATGTGTAGTAATATATGTTCACATATTAGTCATCTTTAGCT
GACTGAAAG
